Addgene plasmid #124455: pSPgRNA_BLK_P1
Purpose: For CRISPR-mediated epigenome editing of human BLK gene locus
Depositing lab: Iouri Chepelev. Depositing organization: Cincinnati Children's Hospital Medical Center. Publication: Haplotype-specific chromatin looping reveals genetic interactions of regulatory regions modulating gene expression in 8p23.1. Saint Just Ribeiro M, Tripathi P, Namjou B, Harley JB, Chepelev I. Front Genet. 2022 Sep 7;13:1008582. doi: 10.3389/fgene.2022.1008582. eCollection 2022. PubMed 36160011.
Backbone
  Vector backbone: pSPgRNA (Addgene #47108)
  Vector type: Mammalian Expression
Growth in bacteria
  Bacterial resistance: Ampicillin, 100 μg/mL
  Growth temperature: 37°C
  Growth strain: DH5alpha
  Copy number: High Copy
Gene/Insert
  Gene/Insert name: BLK_P1_gRNA (alt name: BLK_LA54)
  gRNA/shRNA sequence: ATAAGAGGAAGTCACTCGGT
  Species: H. sapiens (human)
  Insert size (bp): 20
  Entrez Gene: BLK (a.k.a. MODY11)
  Cloning method: Restriction Enzyme; 5′ cloning site Unknown (unknown if destroyed); 3′ cloning site Unknown (unknown if destroyed)
  Sequencing primers: 5′ hU6-F; 3′ T3
Terms and licenses: Academic/Nonprofit Terms; Industry Terms: Not Available to Industry
How to cite: pSPgRNA_BLK_P1 was a gift from Iouri Chepelev (Addgene plasmid # 124455 ; http://n2t.net/addgene:124455 ; RRID:Addgene_124455)
