[The description below was written by a language model from this plasmid's Addgene catalogue record and pLannotate feature annotations shown in this document.]
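Description:
pSPgRNA_BLK_P1 is a small (about 3.2 kb) mammalian guide RNA expression plasmid built on the pSPgRNA backbone. It carries a 20-nucleotide spacer, BLK_P1_gRNA (also called BLK_LA54), directed at the human BLK gene locus. The spacer sits in the short gap between the human U6 promoter, an RNA polymerase III promoter suited to producing small, uncapped transcripts, and the Streptococcus pyogenes Cas9 guide RNA scaffold. Transcription therefore yields a complete single guide RNA. The insert was introduced by restriction enzyme cloning, but the record does not identify the sites used. The plasmid encodes no Cas9 or dCas9 effector and no mammalian selection marker or reporter, so the guide must be co-delivered with a separate construct supplying the S. pyogenes Cas9-based protein.

The rest of the plasmid is a standard high-copy cloning backbone. It has a ColE1/pUC-type origin for replication in E. coli and a β-lactamase gene with its own promoter for ampicillin selection. An f1 phage origin is also present, which can support single-stranded DNA production. Remnants of a phagemid-style multiple cloning region flank the guide cassette, including T7 and T3 promoters, the lac promoter, operator and CAP site, and fragments of lacZα and lacI. These have no evident role in guide expression.

The stated purpose is CRISPR-mediated epigenome editing of the human BLK locus, in which the guide recruits a Cas9-derived chromatin-modifying or transcription-modulating fusion to its target site. The "P1" in the name may indicate a promoter-region target, but the record does not state this explicitly.
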