Features (pLannotate 1.2.2; 13 found; start..end, strand, type, name):
      1..241     +  promoter       U6 promoter: RNA polymerase III promoter for human U6 snRNA
    271..346     +  misc_RNA       gRNA scaffold: guide RNA scaffold for the Streptococcus pyogenes CRISPR/Cas9 system
    380..398     -  promoter       T3 promoter: promoter for bacteriophage T3 RNA polymerase
    443..459     -  protein_bind   lac operator: The lac repressor binds to the lac operator to inhibit transcription in E. coli. This inhibition can be relieved by adding lactose or isopropyl-β-D-thiogalactopyranoside (IPTG). lac repressor encoded by lacI
    467..497     -  promoter       lac promoter: promoter for the E. coli lac operon
    512..533     -  protein_bind   CAP binding site: CAP binding activates transcription in the presence of cAMP. E. coli catabolite activator protein
    546..638     -  CDS            lacI (fragment): lac repressor; lacI; The lac repressor binds to the lac operator to inhibit transcription in E. coli. This inhibition can be relieved by adding lactose or isopropyl-β-D-thiogalactopyranoside (IPTG).
    821..1409    -  rep_origin     ori: high-copy-number ColE1/pMB1/pBR322/pUC origin of replication
   1580..2440    -  CDS            AmpR: β-lactamase; bla; confers resistance to ampicillin, carbenicillin, and related antibiotics
   2441..2545    -  promoter       AmpR promoter: bla
   2598..3026    -  rep_origin     f1 ori (sequence partly withheld): f1 bacteriophage origin of replication; arrow indicates direction of (+) strand synthesis
   3031..3186    -  CDS            lacZα (fragment): LacZα fragment of β-galactosidase; lacZ fragment
   3194..3212    +  promoter       T7 promoter: promoter for bacteriophage T7 RNA polymerase
>Addgene plasmid #124455 | pSPgRNA_BLK_P1 | addgene full sequence | sequence record 242008 | Addgene NGS Result
GAGGGCCTATTTCCCATGATTCCTTCATATTTGCATATACGATACAAGGCTGTTAGAGAGATAATTGGAA
TTAATTTGACTGTAAACACAAAGATATTAGTACAAAATACGTGACGTAGAAAGTAATAATTTCTTGGGTA
GTTTGCAGTTTTAAAATTATGTTTTAAAATGGACTATCATATGCTTATCGTAACTTGAAAGTATTTCGAT
TTCTTGGCTTTATATATCTTGTGGAAAGGACGAAACACCGATAAGAGGAAGTCACTCGGTGTTTTAGAGC
TAGAAATAGCAAGTTAAAATAAGGCTAGTCCGTTATCAACTTGAAAAAGTGGCACCGAGTCGGTGCTTTT
TTTCCGCGGTGGAGCTCCAGCTTTTGTTCCCTTTAGTGAGGGTTAATTGCGCGCTTGGCGTAATCATGGT
CATAGCTGTTTCCTGTGTGAAATTGTTATCCGCTCACAATTCCACACAACATACGAGCCGGAAGCATAAA
GTGTAAAGCCTGGGGTGCCTAATGAGTGAGCTAACTCACATTAATTGCGTTGCGCTCACTGCCCGCTTTC
CAGTCGGGAAACCTGTCGTGCCAGCTGCATTAATGAATCGGCCAACGCGCGGGGAGAGGCGGTTTGCGTA
TTGGGCGCTCTTCCGCTTCCTCGCTCACTGACTCGCTGCGCTCGGTCGTTCGGCTGCGGCGAGCGGTATC
AGCTCACTCAAAGGCGGTAATACGGTTATCCACAGAATCAGGGGATAACGCAGGAAAGAACATGTGAGCA
AAAGGCCAGCAAAAGGCCAGGAACCGTAAAAAGGCCGCGTTGCTGGCGTTTTTCCATAGGCTCCGCCCCC
CTGACGAGCATCACAAAAATCGACGCTCAAGTCAGAGGTGGCGAAACCCGACAGGACTATAAAGATACCA
GGCGTTTCCCCCTGGAAGCTCCCTCGTGCGCTCTCCTGTTCCGACCCTGCCGCTTACCGGATACCTGTCC
GCCTTTCTCCCTTCGGGAAGCGTGGCGCTTTCTCATAGCTCACGCTGTAGGTATCTCAGTTCGGTGTAGG
TCGTTCGCTCCAAGCTGGGCTGTGTGCACGAACCCCCCGTTCAGCCCGACCGCTGCGCCTTATCCGGTAA
CTATCGTCTTGAGTCCAACCCGGTAAGACACGACTTATCGCCACTGGCAGCAGCCACTGGTAACAGGATT
AGCAGAGCGAGGTATGTAGGCGGTGCTACAGAGTTCTTGAAGTGGTGGCCTAACTACGGCTACACTAGAA
GAACAGTATTTGGTATCTGCGCTCTGCTGAAGCCAGTTACCTTCGGAAAAAGAGTTGGTAGCTCTTGATC
CGGCAAACAAACCACCGCTGGTAGCGGTGGTTTTTTTGTTTGCAAGCAGCAGATTACGCGCAGAAAAAAA
GGATCTCAAGAAGATCCTTTGATCTTTTCTACGGGGTCTGACGCTCAGTGGAACGAAAACTCACGTTAAG
GGATTTTGGTCATGAGATTATCAAAAAGGATCTTCACCTAGATCCTTTTAAATTAAAAATGAAGTTTTAA
ATCAATCTAAAGTATATATGAGTAAACTTGGTCTGACAGTTACCAATGCTTAATCAGTGAGGCACCTATC
TCAGCGATCTGTCTATTTCGTTCATCCATAGTTGCCTGACTCCCCGTCGTGTAGATAACTACGATACGGG
AGGGCTTACCATCTGGCCCCAGTGCTGCAATGATACCGCGAGACCCACGCTCACCGGCTCCAGATTTATC
AGCAATAAACCAGCCAGCCGGAAGGGCCGAGCGCAGAAGTGGTCCTGCAACTTTATCCGCCTCCATCCAG
TCTATTAATTGTTGCCGGGAAGCTAGAGTAAGTAGTTCGCCAGTTAATAGTTTGCGCAACGTTGTTGCCA
TTGCTACAGGCATCGTGGTGTCACGCTCGTCGTTTGGTATGGCTTCATTCAGCTCCGGTTCCCAACGATC
AAGGCGAGTTACATGATCCCCCATGTTGTGCAAAAAAGCGGTTAGCTCCTTCGGTCCTCCGATCGTTGTC
AGAAGTAAGTTGGCCGCAGTGTTATCACTCATGGTTATGGCAGCACTGCATAATTCTCTTACTGTCATGC
CATCCGTAAGATGCTTTTCTGTGACTGGTGAGTACTCAACCAAGTCATTCTGAGAATAGTGTATGCGGCG
ACCGAGTTGCTCTTGCCCGGCGTCAATACGGGATAATACCGCGCCACATAGCAGAACTTTAAAAGTGCTC
ATCATTGGAAAACGTTCTTCGGGGCGAAAACTCTCAAGGATCTTACCGCTGTTGAGATCCAGTTCGATGT
AACCCACTCGTGCACCCAACTGATCTTCAGCATCTTTTACTTTCACCAGCGTTTCTGGGTGAGCAAAAAC
AGGAAGGCAAAATGCCGCAAAAAAGGGAATAAGGGCGACACGGAAATGTTGAATACTCATACTCTTCCTT
TTTCAATATTATTGAAGCATTTATCAGGGTTATTGTCTCATGAGCGGATACATATTTGAATGTATTTAGA
AAAATAAACAAATAGGGGTTCCGCGCACATTTCCCCGAAAAGTGCCACCTAAATTGTAAGCGTTAATATT
TTGTTAAAATTCGCGTTAAATTTTTGTTAAATCAGCTCATTTTTTAACCAATAGGCCGAAATCGGCAAAA
TCCCTTATAAATCAAAAGAATAGACCGAGATAGGGT
[37 nt withheld, positions 2697-2733]
AAAGAACGTGGACTCCAACGTCAAAGG
[49 nt withheld, positions 2761-2809]
T
[91 nt withheld, positions 2811-2901]
G
[124 nt withheld, positions 2903-3026]
CCCATTCGCCATTCAGGCTGCGCAACTGTTGGGAAGGGCGATCGGTGCGGGCCTCTTCGCTATTACGCCA
GCTGGCGAAAGGGGGATGTGCTGCAAGGCGATTAAGTTGGGTAACGCCAGGGTTTTCCCAGTCACGACGT
TGTAAAACGACGGCCAGTGAGCGCGCGTAATACGACTCACTATAGGGCGAATTGGGTACC
